Addgene plasmid #176332: pVRC8400-SARS-CoV-2-S2P-B.1.617-G142D-E154K-L452R-E484Q-D614G-P681R-Q1071H-H1101D-AVI
Purpose: Expresses SARS-CoV-2 S2P protein from the B.1.617 variant containing G142D-E154K-L452R-E484Q-D614G-P681R-Q1071H-H1101D mutations with single chain Fc, HRV3C protease cleavage site, and AVI tag
Depositing lab: Peter Kwong. Depositing organization: National Institute of Allergy and Infectious Diseases (NIAID). Publication: Molecular probes of spike ectodomain and its subdomains for SARS-CoV-2 variants, Alpha through Omicron. Teng IT, Nazzari AF, Choe M, Liu T, Oliveira de Souza M, Petrova Y, Tsybovsky Y, Wang S, Zhang B, Artamonov M, Madan B, Huang A, Lopez Acevedo SN, Pan X, Ruckwardt TJ, DeKosky BJ, Mascola JR, Misasi J, Sullivan NJ, Zhou T, Kwong PD. PLoS One. 2022 May 24;17(5):e0268767. doi: 10.1371/journal.pone.0268767. eCollection 2022. PubMed 35609088.
Backbone
  Vector backbone: pVRC8400
  Vector type: Mammalian Expression
Growth in bacteria
  Bacterial resistance: Kanamycin, 50 μg/mL
  Growth temperature: 37°C
  Growth strain: DH5alpha
  Copy number: Unknown
Gene/Insert
  Gene/Insert name: SARS-CoV-2-S2P-B.1.617-G142D-E154K-L452R-E484Q-D614G-P681R-Q1071H-H1101D
  Mutation: G142D, E154K, L452R, E484Q, D614G, P681R, Q1071H, H1101D
  Entrez Gene: S (a.k.a. GU280_gp02, spike glycoprotein)
  Tag / fusion protein: scFc (N terminal on insert); HRV3C (N terminal on insert); AVI (C terminal on insert)
Terms and licenses: Academic/Nonprofit Terms; Industry Terms: Not Available to Industry
How to cite: pVRC8400-SARS-CoV-2-S2P-B.1.617-G142D-E154K-L452R-E484Q-D614G-P681R-Q1071H-H1101D-AVI was a gift from Peter Kwong (Addgene plasmid # 176332 ; http://n2t.net/addgene:176332 ; RRID:Addgene_176332)
