[The description below was written by a language model from this plasmid's Addgene catalogue record and pLannotate feature annotations shown in this document.]
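Description:
pVRC8400-SARS-CoV-2-S2P-B.1.617-G142D-E154K-L452R-E484Q-D614G-P681R-Q1071H-H1101D-AVI is a 9.6 kb mammalian expression plasmid built on the pVRC8400 backbone. It is used to produce a soluble, prefusion-stabilized (S2P) SARS-CoV-2 spike ectodomain from the B.1.617 lineage. In bacteria it replicates from a high-copy ColE1/pUC-type origin and is selected with kanamycin through an aph(3')-Ia KanR gene. The short rop, bom, β-lactamase and Tn903 fragments in the annotation appear to be non-functional remnants of the backbone's construction.

Expression is driven by the human CMV immediate-early enhancer and promoter. Downstream of these lie a truncated HTLV-1 5' LTR segment and a modified CMV intron A fragment, leader elements that generally boost transcript processing and translation, and the unit ends in a bovine growth hormone polyadenylation signal. The open reading frame starts with a short segment matching a mouse immunoglobulin heavy-chain variable region, most likely the secretion signal. Human IgG1 constant-region sequence follows, corresponding to the single-chain Fc (scFc) listed in the record. Next come an HRV3C protease cleavage site, the spike fragment carrying G142D, E154K, L452R, E484Q, D614G, P681R, Q1071H and H1101D, and a C-terminal AVI tag. The HRV3C site and AVI tag are listed in the catalogue fields but are not annotated in the feature table.

With this layout the secreted fusion can be captured through its Fc portion, and HRV3C cleavage then releases the spike. The AVI tag allows site-specific biotinylation by BirA. The associated publication describes such proteins as molecular probes of spike variants, reagents generally used for antibody binding assays and for sorting antigen-specific B cells.
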