Features (pLannotate 1.2.2; 15 found; start..end, strand, type, name):
      3..38      +  CDS            rop (fragment): Rop protein, which maintains plasmids at low copy number; rop
    140..238     +  misc_feature   bom (fragment): basis of mobility region from pBR322
    324..703     +  enhancer       CMV enhancer: human cytomegalovirus immediate early enhancer
    704..907     +  promoter       CMV promoter: human cytomegalovirus (CMV) immediate early promoter
    996..1223    +  LTR            5' LTR (truncated) (fragment): truncated 5' long terminal repeat (LTR) from human T-cell leukemia virus (HTLV) type 1
   1227..1337    +  intron         CMV intron (fragment): modified intron A from human cytomegalovirus
   1388..1456    +  CDS            Ighv1-61 (fragment): HVM05_MOUSE - Also known as Igh-VJ558. Experimental evidence at protein level: Swiss-Prot protein existence level 1. From Mus musculus (Mouse).
   1790..2806    +  CDS            IGHG1: IGHG1_HUMAN - Experimental evidence at protein level: Swiss-Prot protein existence level 1. Constant region of immunoglobulin heavy chains. Immunoglobulins, also known as antibodies, are membrane-bound or secreted glycoproteins produced by B lymphocytes. In the recognition phase of humoral immunity, the membrane-bound immunoglobulins serve as receptors which, upon binding of a specific antigen, trigger the clonal expansion and differentiation of B lymphocytes into immunoglobulins- secreting plasma cells. Secreted immunoglobulins mediate the effector phase of humoral immunity, which results in
   2861..6445    +  CDS            S (fragment): SPIKE_SARS2 - Experimental evidence at protein level: Swiss-Prot protein existence level 1. [Spike glycoprotein]: May down-regulate host tetherin (BST2) by lysosomal degradation, thereby counteracting its antiviral activity. From Severe acute respiratory syndrome coronavirus 2 (2019-nCoV) (SARS-CoV-2).
   6639..6863    +  polyA_signal   bGH poly(A) signal: bovine growth hormone polyadenylation signal
   7401..7989    -  rep_origin     ori: high-copy-number ColE1/pMB1/pBR322/pUC origin of replication
   8161..8232    -  CDS            bla(M) (fragment): β-lactamase lacking the signal sequence; bla(M); allows cytosolic expression of β-lactamase
   8244..8390    -  CDS            TRA2_ECOLX (fragment): Protein predicted: Swiss-Prot protein existence level 4. Required for transposition of transposon Tn903. From Escherichia coli.
   8531..9346    -  CDS            KanR: aminoglycoside phosphotransferase; aph(3')-Ia; confers resistance to kanamycin in bacteria or G418 (Geneticin®) in eukaryotes
   9469..9556    -  promoter       AmpR promoter (fragment): bla
>Addgene plasmid #176332 | pVRC8400-SARS-CoV-2-S2P-B.1.617-G142D-E154K-L452R-E484Q-D614G-P681R-Q1071H-H1101D-AVI | addgene full sequence | sequence record 347141 | Addgene NGS Result
GTCTCGCGCGTTTCGGTGATGACGGTGAAAACCTCTGACACATGCAGCTCCCGGAGACGGTCACAGCTTG
TCTGTAAGCGGATGCCGGGAGCAGACAAGCCCGTCAGGGCGCGTCAGCGGGTGTTGGCGGGTGTCGGGGC
TGGCTTAACTATGCGGCATCAGAGCAGATTGTACTGAGAGTGCACCATATGCGGTGTGAAATACCGCACA
GATGCGTAAGGAGAAAATACCGCATCAGATTGGCTATTGGCCATTGCATACGTTGTATCCATATCATAAT
ATGTACATTTATATTGGCTCATGTCCAACATTACCGCCATGTTGACATTGATTATTGACTAGTTATTAAT
AGTAATCAATTACGGGGTCATTAGTTCATAGCCCATATATGGAGTTCCGCGTTACATAACTTACGGTAAA
TGGCCCGCCTGGCTGACCGCCCAACGACCCCCGCCCATTGACGTCAATAATGACGTATGTTCCCATAGTA
ACGCCAATAGGGACTTTCCATTGACGTCAATGGGTGGAGTATTTACGGTAAACTGCCCACTTGGCAGTAC
ATCAAGTGTATCATATGCCAAGTACGCCCCCTATTGACGTCAATGACGGTAAATGGCCCGCCTGGCATTA
TGCCCAGTACATGACCTTATGGGACTTTCCTACTTGGCAGTACATCTACGTATTAGTCATCGCTATTACC
ATGGTGATGCGGTTTTGGCAGTACATCAATGGGCGTGGATAGCGGTTTGACTCACGGGGATTTCCAAGTC
TCCACCCCATTGACGTCAATGGGAGTTTGTTTTGGCACCAAAATCAACGGGACTTTCCAAAATGTCGTAA
CAACTCCGCCCCATTGACGCAAATGGGCGGTAGGCGTGTACGGTGGGAGGTCTATATAAGCAGAGCTCGT
TTAGTGAACCGTCAGATCGCCTGGAGACGCCATCCACGCTGTTTTGACCTCCATAGAAGACACCGGGACC
GATCCAGCCTCCATCGGCTCGCATCTCTCCTTCACGCGCCCGCCGCCCTACCTGAGGCCGCCATCCACGC
CGGTTGAGTCGCGTTCTGCCGCCTCCCGCCTGTGGTGCCTCCTGAACTGCGTCCGCCGTCTAGGTAAGTT
TAAAGCTCAGGTCGAGACCGGGCCTTTGTCCGGCGCTCCCTTGGAGCCTACCTAGACTCAGCCGGCTCTC
CACGCTTTGCCTGACCCTGCTTGCTCAACTCTAGTTAACGGTGGAGGGCAGTGTAGTCTGAGCAGTACTC
GTTGCTGCCGCGCGCGCCACCAGACATAATAGCTGACAGACTAACAGACTGTTCCTTTCCATGGGTCTTT
TCTGCAGTCACCGTCGTCGACACGTGTGATCAGATATCGCGGCCGCTCTAGACCACCATGGGATGGTCAT
GTATCATCCTTTTTCTAGTAGCAACTGCAACCGGTGTACATTCCGCACCAGAGCTGCTGGGAGGACCTAG
CGTGTTCCTGTTTCCCCCTAAGCCTAAGGACACCCTGATGATCAGCCGGACCCCAGAGGTGACATGCGTG
GTGGTGGACGTGTCCCACGAGGACCCCGAGGTGAAGTTCAACTGGTACGTGGATGGCGTGGAGGTGCACA
ATGCCAAGACCAAGCCAAGGGAGGAGCAGTACAACTCTACCTATCGCGTGGTGAGCGTGCTGACAGTGCT
GCACCAGGACTGGCTGAACGGCAAGGAGTACAAGTGTAAGGTGTCTAATAAGGCCCTGCCTGCCCCAATC
GAGAAGACCATCAGCAAGGCAAAGGGACAGCCAAGGGAGCCTCAGGTGTATACCCTGCCACCCAGCCGCG
ACGAGCTGACAAAGAACCAGGTGTCCCTGTACTGCCTGGTGAAGGGCTTCTATCCTTCCGATATCGCCGT
GGAGTGGGAGTCTAATGGCCAGCCAGAGAACAATTACAAGACCACACCTCCAGTGCTGGACTCCGATGGC
TCTTTCTTTCTGTATTCCAAGCTGACCGTGGATAAGAGCCGGTGGCAGCAGGGCAACGTGTTTAGCTGTT
CCGTGATGCACGAGGCCCTGCACAATCACTACACACAGAAGTCTCTGAGCCTGTCCCCCGGCAAGGGAGG
AGGAGGCAGCGGCGGAGGAGGCTCCGGAGGCGGCGGCTCTGGCGGCGGCGGCAGCGCCCCTGAACTGCTG
GGAGGACCAAGCGTGTTCCTGTTTCCACCTAAGCCCAAAGATACCCTGATGATCTCCAGGACCCCTGAAG
TCACCTGCGTGGTCGTGGACGTGTCTCATGAGGACCCCGAAGTCAAGTTCAACTGGTACGTGGACGGAGT
CGAAGTCCATAACGCCAAGACCAAGCCTAGAGAAGAGCAGTACAACTCCACCTATAGAGTGGTGTCTGTG
CTGACAGTGCTGCATCAGGATTGGCTGAATGGCAAGGAATATAAGTGTAAGGTGAGCAATAAGGCCCTGC
CCGCCCCTATCGAGAAGACCATCTCTAAAGCCAAAGGACAGCCAAGGGAGCCACAGGTGTATACACTGCC
ACCCAGCCGGGACGAGCTGACCAAGAACCAGGTGAGCCTGACATGTCTGGTCAAGGGCTTCTACCCCAGT
GACATTGCTGTGGAGTGGGAGTCCAATGGCCAGCCTGAGAACAATTATAAAACTACCCCACCAGTGCTGG
ACAGCGATGGCTCCTTCTTTCTGACCAGCAAGCTGACAGTGGATAAGTCCCGCTGGCAGCAGGGAAACGT
GTTTTCTTGTAGCGTGATGCATGAGGCCCTGCATAACCACTACACCCAGAAGTCCCTGTCTCTGAGCCCA
GGCAAGGGAGGCAGCGGAGGCGGAGGCAGCGGAGGCCTGGAGGTGCTGTTTCAGGGCCCTCAGTGCGTGA
ACCTGACCACCCGAACCCAGCTCCCACCAGCCTACACCAACAGCTTTACACGGGGCGTGTACTACCCTGA
CAAGGTGTTCAGATCTAGCGTCCTGCACAGCACTCAGGACCTCTTCCTGCCGTTCTTCAGCAACGTGACA
TGGTTCCACGCCATCCACGTGAGCGGCACAAACGGAACCAAGCGGTTTGATAACCCCGTCCTGCCATTCA
ATGATGGAGTTTACTTCGCCAGTACCGAGAAGAGTAACATCATCCGGGGCTGGATCTTCGGCACCACCCT
GGATAGCAAAACACAGAGCCTCCTGATCGTGAACAATGCCACGAACGTCGTGATCAAGGTGTGCGAGTTC
CAGTTTTGCAATGATCCTTTCCTGGACGTGTACTACCACAAGAACAACAAGAGCTGGATGAAGAGCGAGT
TCAGAGTCTACAGCAGCGCCAACAACTGCACATTCGAGTACGTCTCTCAGCCTTTTCTGATGGACCTTGA
GGGGAAACAAGGCAACTTCAAGAACCTGAGAGAATTCGTGTTCAAGAACATCGACGGCTACTTCAAAATC
TACTCCAAGCACACACCCATCAACCTGGTCCGGGACCTCCCTCAGGGCTTCAGCGCCCTGGAACCCCTGG
TCGACCTGCCCATAGGCATCAACATAACGCGGTTCCAAACCCTGCTGGCCCTGCATAGATCCTACCTGAC
TCCTGGCGACAGCAGCAGCGGATGGACCGCCGGAGCTGCAGCCTACTATGTGGGCTACCTGCAACCTAGA
ACCTTCCTGCTGAAGTACAACGAGAACGGCACAATCACAGACGCCGTCGACTGCGCCCTGGACCCTCTCT
CTGAGACAAAGTGCACCCTGAAGTCCTTCACCGTGGAAAAGGGCATCTACCAGACCAGCAACTTCCGGGT
GCAGCCTACAGAGAGCATCGTGCGATTTCCAAACATTACCAACCTCTGCCCCTTCGGCGAGGTGTTTAAC
GCCACAAGATTTGCCTCCGTTTACGCCTGGAATAGAAAGAGAATCAGCAATTGTGTGGCCGACTACTCCG
TGCTGTATAACAGCGCCTCTTTCAGCACCTTCAAGTGCTACGGCGTTTCCCCAACAAAGCTGAATGACCT
GTGCTTCACCAACGTGTACGCCGACTCCTTCGTAATTAGAGGCGATGAGGTGCGGCAGATCGCACCAGGC
CAGACCGGTAAGATCGCTGACTACAACTATAAGCTGCCTGATGATTTTACAGGCTGCGTGATCGCCTGGA
ACTCTAACAACCTGGATAGCAAGGTGGGCGGCAACTACAACTACAGATACCGGCTGTTTCGCAAGTCTAA
CCTGAAACCTTTCGAGAGAGACATCTCCACAGAGATCTACCAGGCCGGTTCTACACCTTGTAACGGGGTG
CAGGGCTTCAACTGTTACTTCCCTCTGCAAAGCTACGGCTTCCAGCCTACCAATGGAGTCGGCTACCAGC
CATACCGGGTGGTCGTGCTGTCCTTCGAGTTACTCCACGCCCCCGCCACCGTCTGCGGTCCTAAGAAGTC
CACCAATCTGGTTAAGAACAAATGCGTGAACTTCAACTTCAACGGCCTGACCGGGACCGGCGTGCTGACC
GAAAGCAACAAAAAGTTCCTCCCCTTCCAGCAGTTCGGCCGTGATATCGCTGACACCACAGATGCCGTCA
GAGATCCACAGACCCTGGAAATCCTGGATATTACACCCTGCTCCTTCGGAGGAGTTTCTGTGATCACCCC
CGGGACCAATACCAGCAACCAGGTGGCTGTGCTGTACCAAGGTGTTAACTGCACCGAGGTTCCTGTGGCC
ATCCACGCCGATCAGCTGACACCTACTTGGAGAGTGTACTCCACTGGCTCCAATGTGTTCCAGACCAGGG
CCGGATGTCTGATCGGCGCCGAGCACGTGAATAACAGTTACGAGTGCGACATCCCTATCGGCGCCGGCAT
CTGTGCCAGCTACCAGACCCAGACAAACAGCAGAGGGTCTGCTTCCTCTGTAGCTAGCCAGAGCATCATC
GCCTACACCATGAGCCTGGGCGCAGAGAACAGCGTGGCCTATTCCAACAACTCTATCGCCATTCCCACCA
ACTTTACAATTAGCGTCACAACAGAGATCCTGCCCGTGAGCATGACCAAGACCAGCGTGGACTGTACAAT
GTACATCTGTGGCGACAGCACTGAATGCAGCAACCTGCTGCTGCAATACGGCTCCTTTTGCACCCAACTG
AACCGGGCGCTGACCGGAATCGCCGTGGAACAGGACAAAAATACCCAGGAGGTGTTCGCCCAAGTGAAGC
AGATCTACAAGACCCCACCTATCAAGGACTTCGGCGGCTTTAACTTTAGCCAGATTCTCCCTGATCCTTC
TAAGCCTAGCAAGCGGAGCTTTATCGAGGATCTGCTGTTCAACAAGGTCACCCTGGCCGATGCCGGCTTT
ATCAAACAGTATGGCGATTGCCTGGGCGACATAGCCGCCAGAGATCTGATCTGCGCCCAGAAATTCAACG
GCCTGACAGTTCTCCCACCTCTGCTGACCGACGAGATGATCGCTCAGTACACCTCTGCCCTGCTGGCTGG
CACCATCACATCTGGGTGGACATTTGGCGCCGGCGCCGCCCTGCAGATCCCCTTTGCCATGCAGATGGCC
TATAGATTCAACGGAATCGGCGTGACCCAGAACGTGCTGTATGAAAACCAGAAGCTGATCGCTAACCAGT
TCAATTCTGCCATCGGCAAGATCCAGGACTCCCTCTCCTCTACCGCCAGCGCCCTGGGCAAACTGCAGGA
CGTGGTGAATCAGAACGCCCAAGCCCTGAACACCCTGGTGAAGCAGCTCAGCAGCAATTTTGGCGCCATC
AGCTCTGTGCTGAACGATATCCTGTCTAGACTGGACCCTCCAGAAGCCGAAGTCCAGATCGATAGACTGA
TCACAGGCAGACTGCAGTCCCTGCAAACCTACGTGACCCAACAGCTGATCAGGGCCGCTGAAATAAGAGC
CAGCGCCAATCTCGCCGCTACCAAGATGTCCGAGTGTGTGCTGGGACAGTCTAAACGCGTTGACTTCTGC
GGCAAAGGCTATCACCTGATGAGCTTCCCCCAGAGCGCGCCGCACGGCGTGGTGTTCCTGCATGTGACAT
ACGTGCCTGCCCACGAGAAGAATTTCACAACCGCCCCTGCCATCTGCCACGACGGCAAGGCCCACTTCCC
AAGAGAGGGCGTTTTCGTTTCCAATGGCACAGACTGGTTCGTGACACAAAGAAACTTCTACGAACCCCAG
ATTATCACCACCGACAACACCTTCGTGAGTGGCAATTGTGACGTGGTCATCGGAATCGTGAACAACACAG
TGTACGACCCTCTGCAACCTGAGCTGGACTCTTTTAAGGAAGAGCTGGACAAGTACTTTAAAAACCACAC
CAGCCCCGATGTGGACCTGGGCGACATCAGTGGCATTAACGCCAGCGTGGTGAACATCCAAAAGGAAATC
GACAGACTGAACGAGGTGGCCAAGAACCTGAACGAGTCCCTGATCGACCTGCAGGAGCTCGGCAAATACG
AGCAGGGATCTGGATACATCCCCGAGGCCCCCAGAGATGGCCAGGCCTACGTGCGGAAGGACGGCGAGTG
GGTACTGCTGAGCACATTCCTGGGCAGATCCGGAGGAGGCCTGGTGCCACAGCAGAGCGGAGGCCTGAAC
GACATCTTCGAGGCCCAGAAGATCGAGTGGCACGAGGGCTGATGAGGATCCAGATCTGCTGTGCCTTCTA
GTTGCCAGCCATCTGTTGTTTGCCCCTCCCCCGTGCCTTCCTTGACCCTGGAAGGTGCCACTCCCACTGT
CCTTTCCTAATAAAATGAGGAAATTGCATCGCATTGTCTGAGTAGGTGTCATTCTATTCTGGGGGGTGGG
GTGGGGCAGGACAGCAAGGGGGAGGATTGGGAAGACAATAGCAGGCATGCTGGGGATGCGGTGGGCTCTA
TGGGTACCCAGGTGCTGAAGAATTGACCCGGTTCCTCCTGGGCCAGAAAGAAGCAGGCACATCCCCTTCT
CTGTGACACACCCTGTCCACGCCCCTGGTTCTTAGTTCCAGCCCCACTCATAGGACACTCATAGCTCAGG
AGGGCTCCGCCTTCAATCCCACCCGCTAAAGTACTTGGAGCGGTCTCTCCCTCCCTCATCAGCCCACCAA
ACCAAACCTAGCCTCCAAGAGTGGGAAGAAATTAAAGCAAGATAGGCTATTAAGTGCAGAGGGAGAGAAA
ATGCCTCCAACATGTGAGGAAGTAATGAGAGAAATCATAGAATTTTAAGGCCATGATTTAAGGCCATCAT
GGCCTTAATCTTCCGCTTCCTCGCTCACTGACTCGCTGCGCTCGGTCGTTCGGCTGCGGCGAGCGGTATC
AGCTCACTCAAAGGCGGTAATACGGTTATCCACAGAATCAGGGGATAACGCAGGAAAGAACATGTGAGCA
AAAGGCCAGCAAAAGGCCAGGAACCGTAAAAAGGCCGCGTTGCTGGCGTTTTTCCATAGGCTCCGCCCCC
CTGACGAGCATCACAAAAATCGACGCTCAAGTCAGAGGTGGCGAAACCCGACAGGACTATAAAGATACCA
GGCGTTTCCCCCTGGAAGCTCCCTCGTGCGCTCTCCTGTTCCGACCCTGCCGCTTACCGGATACCTGTCC
GCCTTTCTCCCTTCGGGAAGCGTGGCGCTTTCTCATAGCTCACGCTGTAGGTATCTCAGTTCGGTGTAGG
TCGTTCGCTCCAAGCTGGGCTGTGTGCACGAACCCCCCGTTCAGCCCGACCGCTGCGCCTTATCCGGTAA
CTATCGTCTTGAGTCCAACCCGGTAAGACACGACTTATCGCCACTGGCAGCAGCCACTGGTAACAGGATT
AGCAGAGCGAGGTATGTAGGCGGTGCTACAGAGTTCTTGAAGTGGTGGCCTAACTACGGCTACACTAGAA
GAACAGTATTTGGTATCTGCGCTCTGCTGAAGCCAGTTACCTTCGGAAAAAGAGTTGGTAGCTCTTGATC
CGGCAAACAAACCACCGCTGGTAGCGGTGGTTTTTTTGTTTGCAAGCAGCAGATTACGCGCAGAAAAAAA
GGATCTCAAGAAGATCCTTTGATCTTTTCTACGGGGTCTGACGCTCAGTGGAACGAAAACTCACGTTAAG
GGATTTTGGTCATGAGATTATCAAAAAGGATCTTCACCTAGATCCTTTTAAATTAAAAATGAAGTTTTAA
ATCAATCTAAAGTATATATGAGTAAACTTGGTCTGACAGTTACCAATGCTTAATCAGTGAGGCACCTATC
TCAGCGATCTGTCTATTTCGTTCATCCATAGTTGCCTGACTCGGGGGGGGGGGGCGCTGAGGTCTGCCTC
GTGAAGAAGGTGTTGCTGACTCATACCAGGCCTGAATCGCCCCATCATCCAGCCAGAAAGTGAGGGAGCC
ACGGTTGATGAGAGCTTTGTTGTAGGTGGACCAGTTGGTGATTTTGAACTTTTGCTTTGCCACGGAACGG
TCTGCGTTGTCGGGAAGATGCGTGATCTGATCCTTCAACTCAGCAAAAGTTCGATTTATTCAACAAAGCC
GCCGTCCCGTCAAGTCAGCGTAATGCTCTGCCAGTGTTACAACCAATTAACCAATTCTGATTAGAAAAAC
TCATCGAGCATCAAATGAAACTGCAATTTATTCATATCAGGATTATCAATACCATATTTTTGAAAAAGCC
GTTTCTGTAATGAAGGAGAAAACTCACCGAGGCAGTTCCATAGGATGGCAAGATCCTGGTATCGGTCTGC
GATTCCGACTCGTCCAACATCAATACAACCTATTAATTTCCCCTCGTCAAAAATAAGGTTATCAAGTGAG
AAATCACCATGAGTGACGACTGAATCCGGTGAGAATGGCAAAAGCTTATGCATTTCTTTCCAGACTTGTT
CAACAGGCCAGCCATTACGCTCGTCATCAAAATCACTCGCATCAACCAAACCGTTATTCATTCGTGATTG
CGCCTGAGCGAGACGAAATACGCGATCGCTGTTAAAAGGACAATTACAAACAGGAATCGAATGCAACCGG
CGCAGGAACACTGCCAGCGCATCAACAATATTTTCACCTGAATCAGGATATTCTTCTAATACCTGGAATG
CTGTTTTCCCGGGGATCGCAGTGGTGAGTAACCATGCATCATCAGGAGTACGGATAAAATGCTTGATGGT
CGGAAGAGGCATAAATTCCGTCAGCCAGTTTAGTCTGACCATCTCATCTGTAACATCATTGGCAACGCTA
CCTTTGCCATGTTTCAGAAACAACTCTGGCGCATCGGGCTTCCCATACAATCGATAGATTGTCGCACCTG
ATTGCCCGACATTATCGCGAGCCCATTTATACCCATATAAATCAGCATCCATGTTGGAATTTAATCGCGG
CCTCGAGCAAGACGTTTCCCGTTGAATATGGCTCATAACACCCCTTGTATTACTGTTTATGTAAGCAGAC
AGTTTTATTGTTCATGATGATATATTTTTATCTTGTGCAATGTAACATCAGAGATTTTGAGACACAACGT
GGCTTTCCCCCCCCCCCCATTATTGAAGCATTTATCAGGGTTATTGTCTCATGAGCGGATACATATTTGA
ATGTATTTAGAAAAATAAACAAATAGGGGTTCCGCGCACATTTCCCCGAAAAGTGCCACCTGACGTCTAA
GAAACCATTATTATCATGACATTAACCTATAAAAATAGGCGTATCACGAGGCCCTTTC
